>Addgene plasmid #106317 | pLenti CRISPR V2 sgMTHFD1L_2 | addgene full sequence | sequence record 209331 | Addgene NGS Result
GACATTGATTATTGACTAGTTATTAATAGTAATCAATTACGGGGTCATTAGTTCATAGCCCATATATGGA
GTTCCGCGTTACATAACTTACGGTAAATGGCCCGCCTGGCTGACCGCCCAACGACCCCCGCCCATTGACG
TCAATAATGACGTATGTTCCCATAGTAACGCCAATAGGGACTTTCCATTGACGTCAATGGGTGGAGTATT
TACGGTAAACTGCCCACTTGGCAGTACATCAAGTGTATCATATGCCAAGTACGCCCCCTATTGACGTCAA
TGACGGTAAATGGCCCGCCTGGCATTATGCCCAGTACATGACCTTATGGGACTTTCCTACTTGGCAGTAC
ATCTACGTATTAGTCATCGCTATTACCATGGTGATGCGGTTTTGGCAGTACATCAATGGGCGTGGATAGC
GGTTTGACTCACGGGGATTTCCAAGTCTCCACCCCATTGACGTCAATGGGAGTTTGTTTTGGCACCAAAA
TCAACGGGACTTTCCAAAATGTCGTAACAACTCCGCCCCATTGACGCAAATGGGCGGTAGGCGTGTACGG
TGGGAGGTCTATATAAGCAGCGCGTTTTGCCTGTACTGGGTCTCTCTGGTTAGACCAGATCTGAGCCTGG
GAGCTCTCTGGCTAACTAGGGAACCCACTGCTTAAGCCTCAATAAAGCTTGCCTTGAGTGCTTCAAGTAG
TGTGTGCCCGTCTGTTGTGTGACTCTGGTAACTAGAGATCCCTCAGACCCTTTTAGTCAGTGTGGAAAAT
CTCTAGCAGTGGCGCCCGAACAGGGACTTGAAAGCGAAAGGGAAACCAGAGGAGCTCTCTCGACGCAGGA
CTCGGCTTGCTGAAGCGCGCACGGCAAGAGGCGAGGGGCGGCGACTGGTGAGTACGCCAAAAATTTTGAC
TAGCGGAGGCTAGAAGGAGAGAGATGGGTGCGAGAGCGTCAGTATTAAGCGGGGGAGAATTAGATCGCGA
TGGGAAAAAATTCGGTTAAGGCCAGGGGGAAAGAAAAAATATAAATTAAAACATATAGTATGGGCAAGCA
GGGAGCTAGAACGATTCGCAGTTAATCCTGGCCTGTTAGAAACATCAGAAGGCTGTAGACAAATACTGGG
ACAGCTACAACCATCCCTTCAGACAGGATCAGAAGAACTTAGATCATTATATAATACAGTAGCAACCCTC
TATTGTGTGCATCAAAGGATAGAGATAAAAGACACCAAGGAAGCTTTAGACAAGATAGAGGAAGAGCAAA
ACAAAAGTAAGACCACCGCACAGCAAGCGGCCGCTGATCTTCAGACCTGGAGGAGGAGATATGAGGGACA
ATTGGAGAAGTGAATTATATAAATATAAAGTAGTAAAAATTGAACCATTAGGAGTAGCACCCACCAAGGC
AAAGAGAAGAGTGGTGCAGAGAGAAAAAAGAGCAGTGGGAATAGGAGCTTTGTTCCTTGGGTTCTTGGGA
GCAGCAGGAAGCACTATGGGCGCAGCGTCAATGACGCTGACGGTACAGGCCAGACAATTATTGTCTGGTA
TAGTGCAGCAGCAGAACAATTTGCTGAGGGCTATTGAGGCGCAACAGCATCTGTTGCAACTCACAGTCTG
GGGCATCAAGCAGCTCCAGGCAAGAATCCTGGCTGTGGAAAGATACCTAAAGGATCAACAGCTCCTGGGG
ATTTGGGGTTGCTCTGGAAAACTCATTTGCACCACTGCTGTGCCTTGGAATGCTAGTTGGAGTAATAAAT
CTCTGGAACAGATTTGGAATCACACGACCTGGATGGAGTGGGACAGAGAAATTAACAATTACACAAGCTT
AATACACTCCTTAATTGAAGAATCGCAAAACCAGCAAGAAAAGAATGAACAAGAATTATTGGAATTAGAT
AAATGGGCAAGTTTGTGGAATTGGTTTAACATAACAAATTGGCTGTGGTATATAAAATTATTCATAATGA
TAGTAGGAGGCTTGGTAGGTTTAAGAATAGTTTTTGCTGTACTTTCTATAGTGAATAGAGTTAGGCAGGG
ATATTCACCATTATCGTTTCAGACCCACCTCCCAACCCCGAGGGGACCCGACAGGCCCGAAGGAATAGAA
GAAGAAGGTGGAGAGAGAGACAGAGACAGATCCATTCGATTAGTGAACGGATCGGCACTGCGTGCGCCAA
TTCTGCAGACAAATGGCAGTATTCATCCACAATTTTAAAAGAAAAGGGGGGATTGGGGGGTACAGTGCAG
GGGAAAGAATAGTAGACATAATAGCAACAGACATACAAACTAAAGAATTACAAAAACAAATTACAAAAAT
TCAAAATTTTCGGGTTTATTACAGGGACAGCAGAGATCCAGTTTGGTTAATTAAGGTACCGAGGGCCTAT
TTCCCATGATTCCTTCATATTTGCATATACGATACAAGGCTGTTAGAGAGATAATTAGAATTAATTTGAC
TGTAAACACAAAGATATTAGTACAAAATACGTGACGTAGAAAGTAATAATTTCTTGGGTAGTTTGCAGTT
TTAAAATTATGTTTTAAAATGGACTATCATATGCTTACCGTAACTTGAAAGTATTTCGATTTCTTGGCTT
TATATATCTTGTGGAAAGGACGAAACACCGGGGAGGGCCTGCTTGGACAGGTTTTAGAGCTAGAAATAGC
AAGTTAAAATAAGGCTAGTCCGTTATCAACTTGAAAAAGTGGCACCGAGTCGGTGCTTTTTTGAATTCGC
TAGCTAGGTCTTGAAAGGAGTGGGAATTGGCTCCGGTGCCCGTCAGTGGGCAGAGCGCACATCGCCCACA
GTCCCCGAGAAGTTGGGGGGAGGGGTCGGCAATTGATCCGGTGCCTAGAGAAGGTGGCGCGGGGTAAACT
GGGAAAGTGATGTCGTGTACTGGCTCCGCCTTTTTCCCGAGGGTGGGGGAGAACCGTATATAAGTGCAGT
AGTCGCCGTGAACGTTCTTTTTCGCAACGGGTTTGCCGCCAGAACACAGGACCGGTTCTAGAGCGCTGCC
ACCATGGACAAGAAGTACAGCATCGGCCTGGACATCGGCACCAACTCTGTGGGCTGGGCCGTGATCACCG
ACGAGTACAAGGTGCCCAGCAAGAAATTCAAGGTGCTGGGCAACACCGACCGGCACAGCATCAAGAAGAA
CCTGATCGGAGCCCTGCTGTTCGACAGCGGCGAAACAGCCGAGGCCACCCGGCTGAAGAGAACCGCCAGA
AGAAGATACACCAGACGGAAGAACCGGATCTGCTATCTGCAAGAGATCTTCAGCAACGAGATGGCCAAGG
TGGACGACAGCTTCTTCCACAGACTGGAAGAGTCCTTCCTGGTGGAAGAGGATAAGAAGCACGAGCGGCA
CCCCATCTTCGGCAACATCGTGGACGAGGTGGCCTACCACGAGAAGTACCCCACCATCTACCACCTGAGA
AAGAAACTGGTGGACAGCACCGACAAGGCCGACCTGCGGCTGATCTATCTGGCCCTGGCCCACATGATCA
AGTTCCGGGGCCACTTCCTGATCGAGGGCGACCTGAACCCCGACAACAGCGACGTGGACAAGCTGTTCAT
CCAGCTGGTGCAGACCTACAACCAGCTGTTCGAGGAAAACCCCATCAACGCCAGCGGCGTGGACGCCAAG
GCCATCCTGTCTGCCAGACTGAGCAAGAGCAGACGGCTGGAAAATCTGATCGCCCAGCTGCCCGGCGAGA
AGAAGAATGGCCTGTTCGGAAACCTGATTGCCCTGAGCCTGGGCCTGACCCCCAACTTCAAGAGCAACTT
CGACCTGGCCGAGGATGCCAAACTGCAGCTGAGCAAGGACACCTACGACGACGACCTGGACAACCTGCTG
GCCCAGATCGGCGACCAGTACGCCGACCTGTTTCTGGCCGCCAAGAACCTGTCCGACGCCATCCTGCTGA
GCGACATCCTGAGAGTGAACACCGAGATCACCAAGGCCCCCCTGAGCGCCTCTATGATCAAGAGATACGA
CGAGCACCACCAGGACCTGACCCTGCTGAAAGCTCTCGTGCGGCAGCAGCTGCCTGAGAAGTACAAAGAG
ATTTTCTTCGACCAGAGCAAGAACGGCTACGCCGGCTACATTGACGGCGGAGCCAGCCAGGAAGAGTTCT
ACAAGTTCATCAAGCCCATCCTGGAAAAGATGGACGGCACCGAGGAACTGCTCGTGAAGCTGAACAGAGA
GGACCTGCTGCGGAAGCAGCGGACCTTCGACAACGGCAGCATCCCCCACCAGATCCACCTGGGAGAGCTG
CACGCCATTCTGCGGCGGCAGGAAGATTTTTACCCATTCCTGAAGGACAACCGGGAAAAGATCGAGAAGA
TCCTGACCTTCCGCATCCCCTACTACGTGGGCCCTCTGGCCAGGGGAAACAGCAGATTCGCCTGGATGAC
CAGAAAGAGCGAGGAAACCATCACCCCCTGGAACTTCGAGGAAGTGGTGGACAAGGGCGCTTCCGCCCAG
AGCTTCATCGAGCGGATGACCAACTTCGATAAGAACCTGCCCAACGAGAAGGTGCTGCCCAAGCACAGCC
TGCTGTACGAGTACTTCACCGTGTATAACGAGCTGACCAAAGTGAAATACGTGACCGAGGGAATGAGAAA
GCCCGCCTTCCTGAGCGGCGAGCAGAAAAAGGCCATCGTGGACCTGCTGTTCAAGACCAACCGGAAAGTG
ACCGTGAAGCAGCTGAAAGAGGACTACTTCAAGAAAATCGAGTGCTTCGACTCCGTGGAAATCTCCGGCG
TGGAAGATCGGTTCAACGCCTCCCTGGGCACATACCACGATCTGCTGAAAATTATCAAGGACAAGGACTT
CCTGGACAATGAGGAAAACGAGGACATTCTGGAAGATATCGTGCTGACCCTGACACTGTTTGAGGACAGA
GAGATGATCGAGGAACGGCTGAAAACCTATGCCCACCTGTTCGACGACAAAGTGATGAAGCAGCTGAAGC
GGCGGAGATACACCGGCTGGGGCAGGCTGAGCCGGAAGCTGATCAACGGCATCCGGGACAAGCAGTCCGG
CAAGACAATCCTGGATTTCCTGAAGTCCGACGGCTTCGCCAACAGAAACTTCATGCAGCTGATCCACGAC
GACAGCCTGACCTTTAAAGAGGACATCCAGAAAGCCCAGGTGTCCGGCCAGGGCGATAGCCTGCACGAGC
ACATTGCCAATCTGGCCGGCAGCCCCGCCATTAAGAAGGGCATCCTGCAGACAGTGAAGGTGGTGGACGA
GCTCGTGAAAGTGATGGGCCGGCACAAGCCCGAGAACATCGTGATCGAAATGGCCAGAGAGAACCAGACC
ACCCAGAAGGGACAGAAGAACAGCCGCGAGAGAATGAAGCGGATCGAAGAGGGCATCAAAGAGCTGGGCA
GCCAGATCCTGAAAGAACACCCCGTGGAAAACACCCAGCTGCAGAACGAGAAGCTGTACCTGTACTACCT
GCAGAATGGGCGGGATATGTACGTGGACCAGGAACTGGACATCAACCGGCTGTCCGACTACGATGTGGAC
CATATCGTGCCTCAGAGCTTTCTGAAGGACGACTCCATCGACAACAAGGTGCTGACCAGAAGCGACAAGA
ACCGGGGCAAGAGCGACAACGTGCCCTCCGAAGAGGTCGTGAAGAAGATGAAGAACTACTGGCGGCAGCT
GCTGAACGCCAAGCTGATTACCCAGAGAAAGTTCGACAATCTGACCAAGGCCGAGAGAGGCGGCCTGAGC
GAACTGGATAAGGCCGGCTTCATCAAGAGACAGCTGGTGGAAACCCGGCAGATCACAAAGCACGTGGCAC
AGATCCTGGACTCCCGGATGAACACTAAGTACGACGAGAATGACAAGCTGATCCGGGAAGTGAAAGTGAT
CACCCTGAAGTCCAAGCTGGTGTCCGATTTCCGGAAGGATTTCCAGTTTTACAAAGTGCGCGAGATCAAC
AACTACCACCACGCCCACGACGCCTACCTGAACGCCGTCGTGGGAACCGCCCTGATCAAAAAGTACCCTA
AGCTGGAAAGCGAGTTCGTGTACGGCGACTACAAGGTGTACGACGTGCGGAAGATGATCGCCAAGAGCGA
GCAGGAAATCGGCAAGGCTACCGCCAAGTACTTCTTCTACAGCAACATCATGAACTTTTTCAAGACCGAG
ATTACCCTGGCCAACGGCGAGATCCGGAAGCGGCCTCTGATCGAGACAAACGGCGAAACCGGGGAGATCG
TGTGGGATAAGGGCCGGGATTTTGCCACCGTGCGGAAAGTGCTGAGCATGCCCCAAGTGAATATCGTGAA
AAAGACCGAGGTGCAGACAGGCGGCTTCAGCAAAGAGTCTATCCTGCCCAAGAGGAACAGCGATAAGCTG
ATCGCCAGAAAGAAGGACTGGGACCCTAAGAAGTACGGCGGCTTCGACAGCCCCACCGTGGCCTATTCTG
TGCTGGTGGTGGCCAAAGTGGAAAAGGGCAAGTCCAAGAAACTGAAGAGTGTGAAAGAGCTGCTGGGGAT
CACCATCATGGAAAGAAGCAGCTTCGAGAAGAATCCCATCGACTTTCTGGAAGCCAAGGGCTACAAAGAA
GTGAAAAAGGACCTGATCATCAAGCTGCCTAAGTACTCCCTGTTCGAGCTGGAAAACGGCCGGAAGAGAA
TGCTGGCCTCTGCCGGCGAACTGCAGAAGGGAAACGAACTGGCCCTGCCCTCCAAATATGTGAACTTCCT
GTACCTGGCCAGCCACTATGAGAAGCTGAAGGGCTCCCCCGAGGATAATGAGCAGAAACAGCTGTTTGTG
GAACAGCACAAGCACTACCTGGACGAGATCATCGAGCAGATCAGCGAGTTCTCCAAGAGAGTGATCCTGG
CCGACGCTAATCTGGACAAAGTGCTGTCCGCCTACAACAAGCACCGGGATAAGCCCATCAGAGAGCAGGC
CGAGAATATCATCCACCTGTTTACCCTGACCAATCTGGGAGCCCCTGCCGCCTTCAAGTACTTTGACACC
ACCATCGACCGGAAGAGGTACACCAGCACCAAAGAGGTGCTGGACGCCACCCTGATCCACCAGAGCATCA
CCGGCCTGTACGAGACACGGATCGACCTGTCTCAGCTGGGAGGCGACAAGCGACCTGCCGCCACAAAGAA
GGCTGGACAGGCTAAGAAGAAGAAAGATTACAAAGACGATGACGATAAGGGATCCGGCGCAACAAACTTC
TCTCTGCTGAAACAAGCCGGAGATGTCGAAGAGAATCCTGGACCGACCGAGTACAAGCCCACGGTGCGCC
TCGCCACCCGCGACGACGTCCCCAGGGCCGTACGCACCCTCGCCGCCGCGTTCGCCGACTACCCCGCCAC
GCGCCACACCGTCGATCCGGACCGCCACATCGAGCGGGTCACCGAGCTGCAAGAACTCTTCCTCACGCGC
GTCGGGCTCGACATCGGCAAGGTGTGGGTCGCGGACGACGGCGCCGCGGTGGCGGTCTGGACCACGCCGG
AGAGCGTCGAAGCGGGGGCGGTGTTCGCCGAGATCGGCCCGCGCATGGCCGAGTTGAGCGGTTCCCGGCT
GGCCGCGCAGCAACAGATGGAAGGCCTCCTGGCGCCGCACCGGCCCAAGGAGCCCGCGTGGTTCCTGGCC
ACCGTCGGAGTCTCGCCCGACCACCAGGGCAAGGGTCTGGGCAGCGCCGTCGTGCTCCCCGGAGTGGAGG
CGGCCGAGCGCGCCGGGGTGCCCGCCTTCCTGGAGACCTCCGCGCCCCGCAACCTCCCCTTCTACGAGCG
GCTCGGCTTCACCGTCACCGCCGACGTCGAGGTGCCCGAAGGACCGCGCACCTGGTGCATGACCCGCAAG
CCCGGTGCCTGAACGCGTTAAGTCGACAATCAACCTCTGGATTACAAAATTTGTGAAAGATTGACTGGTA
TTCTTAACTATGTTGCTCCTTTTACGCTATGTGGATACGCTGCTTTAATGCCTTTGTATCATGCTATTGC
TTCCCGTATGGCTTTCATTTTCTCCTCCTTGTATAAATCCTGGTTGCTGTCTCTTTATGAGGAGTTGTGG
CCCGTTGTCAGGCAACGTGGCGTGGTGTGCACTGTGTTTGCTGACGCAACCCCCACTGGTTGGGGCATTG
CCACCACCTGTCAGCTCCTTTCCGGGACTTTCGCTTTCCCCCTCCCTATTGCCACGGCGGAACTCATCGC
CGCCTGCCTTGCCCGCTGCTGGACAGGGGCTCGGCTGTTGGGCACTGACAATTCCGTGGTGTTGTCGGGG
AAATCATCGTCCTTTCCTTGGCTGCTCGCCTGTGTTGCCACCTGGATTCTGCGCGGGACGTCCTTCTGCT
ACGTCCCTTCGGCCCTCAATCCAGCGGACCTTCCTTCCCGCGGCCTGCTGCCGGCTCTGCGGCCTCTTCC
GCGTCTTCGCCTTCGCCCTCAGACGAGTCGGATCTCCCTTTGGGCCGCCTCCCCGCGTCGACTTTAAGAC
CAATGACTTACAAGGCAGCTGTAGATCTTAGCCACTTTTTAAAAGAAAAGGGGGGACTGGAAGGGCTAAT
TCACTCCCAACGAAGACAAGATCTGCTTTTTGCTTGTACTGGGTCTCTCTGGTTAGACCAGATCTGAGCC
TGGGAGCTCTCTGGCTAACTAGGGAACCCACTGCTTAAGCCTCAATAAAGCTTGCCTTGAGTGCTTCAAG
TAGTGTGTGCCCGTCTGTTGTGTGACTCTGGTAACTAGAGATCCCTCAGACCCTTTTAGTCAGTGTGGAA
AATCTCTAGCAGGGCCCGTTTAAACCCGCTGATCAGCCTCGACTGTGCCTTCTAGTTGCCAGCCATCTGT
TGTTTGCCCCTCCCCCGTGCCTTCCTTGACCCTGGAAGGTGCCACTCCCACTGTCCTTTCCTAATAAAAT
GAGGAAATTGCATCGCATTGTCTGAGTAGGTGTCATTCTATTCTGGGGGGTGGGGTGGGGCAGGACAGCA
AGGGGGAGGATTGGGAAGACAATAGCAGGCATGCTGGGGATGCGGTGGGCTCTATGGCTTCTGAGGCGGA
AAGAACCAGCTGGGGCTCTAGGGGGTATCCCC
[124 nt withheld, positions 9063-9186]
C
[91 nt withheld, positions 9188-9278]
A
[49 nt withheld, positions 9280-9328]
CCTTTGACGTTGGAGTCCACGTTCTTT
[37 nt withheld, positions 9356-9392]
ACCCTATCTCGGTCTATTCTTTTGATTTATAAGGGATTTTGCCGATTTCGGCCTATTGGTTAAAAAATGA
GCTGATTTAACAAAAATTTAACGCGAATTAATTCTGTGGAATGTGTGTCAGTTAGGGTGTGGAAAGTCCC
CAGGCTCCCCAGCAGGCAGAAGTATGCAAAGCATGCATCTCAATTAGTCAGCAACCAGGTGTGGAAAGTC
CCCAGGCTCCCCAGCAGGCAGAAGTATGCAAAGCATGCATCTCAATTAGTCAGCAACCATAGTCCCGCCC
CTAACTCCGCCCATCCCGCCCCTAACTCCGCCCAGTTCCGCCCATTCTCCGCCCCATGGCTGACTAATTT
TTTTTATTTATGCAGAGGCCGAGGCCGCCTCTGCCTCTGAGCTATTCCAGAAGTAGTGAGGAGGCTTTTT
TGGAGGCCTAGGCTTTTGCAAAAAGCTCCCGGGAGCTTGTATATCCATTTTCGGATCTGATCAGCACGTG
TTGACAATTAATCATCGGCATAGTATATCGGCATAGTATAATACGACAAGGTGAGGAACTAAACCATGGC
CAAGTTGACCAGTGCCGTTCCGGTGCTCACCGCGCGCGACGTCGCCGGAGCGGTCGAGTTCTGGACCGAC
CGGCTCGGGTTCTCCCGGGACTTCGTGGAGGACGACTTCGCCGGTGTGGTCCGGGACGACGTGACCCTGT
TCATCAGCGCGGTCCAGGACCAGGTGGTGCCGGACAACACCCTGGCCTGGGTGTGGGTGCGCGGCCTGGA
CGAGCTGTACGCCGAGTGGTCGGAGGTCGTGTCCACGAACTTCCGGGACGCCTCCGGGCCGGCCATGACC
GAGATCGGCGAGCAGCCGTGGGGGCGGGAGTTCGCCCTGCGCGACCCGGCCGGCAACTGCGTGCACTTCG
TGGCCGAGGAGCAGGACTGACACGTGCTACGAGATTTCGATTCCACCGCCGCCTTCTATGAAAGGTTGGG
CTTCGGAATCGTTTTCCGGGACGCCGGCTGGATGATCCTCCAGCGCGGGGATCTCATGCTGGAGTTCTTC
GCCCACCCCAACTTGTTTATTGCAGCTTATAATGGTTACAAATAAAGCAATAGCATCACAAATTTCACAA
ATAAAGCATTTTTTTCACTGCATTCTAGTTGTGGTTTGTCCAAACTCATCAATGTATCTTATCATGTCTG
TATACCGTCGACCTCTAGCTAGAGCTTGGCGTAATCATGGTCATAGCTGTTTCCTGTGTGAAATTGTTAT
CCGCTCACAATTCCACACAACATACGAGCCGGAAGCATAAAGTGTAAAGCCTGGGGTGCCTAATGAGTGA
GCTAACTCACATTAATTGCGTTGCGCTCACTGCCCGCTTTCCAGTCGGGAAACCTGTCGTGCCAGCTGCA
TTAATGAATCGGCCAACGCGCGGGGAGAGGCGGTTTGCGTATTGGGCGCTCTTCCGCTTCCTCGCTCACT
GACTCGCTGCGCTCGGTCGTTCGGCTGCGGCGAGCGGTATCAGCTCACTCAAAGGCGGTAATACGGTTAT
CCACAGAATCAGGGGATAACGCAGGAAAGAACATGTGAGCAAAAGGCCAGCAAAAGGCCAGGAACCGTAA
AAAGGCCGCGTTGCTGGCGTTTTTCCATAGGCTCCGCCCCCCTGACGAGCATCACAAAAATCGACGCTCA
AGTCAGAGGTGGCGAAACCCGACAGGACTATAAAGATACCAGGCGTTTCCCCCTGGAAGCTCCCTCGTGC
GCTCTCCTGTTCCGACCCTGCCGCTTACCGGATACCTGTCCGCCTTTCTCCCTTCGGGAAGCGTGGCGCT
TTCTCATAGCTCACGCTGTAGGTATCTCAGTTCGGTGTAGGTCGTTCGCTCCAAGCTGGGCTGTGTGCAC
GAACCCCCCGTTCAGCCCGACCGCTGCGCCTTATCCGGTAACTATCGTCTTGAGTCCAACCCGGTAAGAC
ACGACTTATCGCCACTGGCAGCAGCCACTGGTAACAGGATTAGCAGAGCGAGGTATGTAGGCGGTGCTAC
AGAGTTCTTGAAGTGGTGGCCTAACTACGGCTACACTAGAAGAACAGTATTTGGTATCTGCGCTCTGCTG
AAGCCAGTTACCTTCGGAAAAAGAGTTGGTAGCTCTTGATCCGGCAAACAAACCACCGCTGGTAGCGGTG
GTTTTTTTGTTTGCAAGCAGCAGATTACGCGCAGAAAAAAAGGATCTCAAGAAGATCCTTTGATCTTTTC
TACGGGGTCTGACGCTCAGTGGAACGAAAACTCACGTTAAGGGATTTTGGTCATGAGATTATCAAAAAGG
ATCTTCACCTAGATCCTTTTAAATTAAAAATGAAGTTTTAAATCAATCTAAAGTATATATGAGTAAACTT
GGTCTGACAGTTACCAATGCTTAATCAGTGAGGCACCTATCTCAGCGATCTGTCTATTTCGTTCATCCAT
AGTTGCCTGACTCCCCGTCGTGTAGATAACTACGATACGGGAGGGCTTACCATCTGGCCCCAGTGCTGCA
ATGATACCGCGAGACCCACGCTCACCGGCTCCAGATTTATCAGCAATAAACCAGCCAGCCGGAAGGGCCG
AGCGCAGAAGTGGTCCTGCAACTTTATCCGCCTCCATCCAGTCTATTAATTGTTGCCGGGAAGCTAGAGT
AAGTAGTTCGCCAGTTAATAGTTTGCGCAACGTTGTTGCCATTGCTACAGGCATCGTGGTGTCACGCTCG
TCGTTTGGTATGGCTTCATTCAGCTCCGGTTCCCAACGATCAAGGCGAGTTACATGATCCCCCATGTTGT
GCAAAAAAGCGGTTAGCTCCTTCGGTCCTCCGATCGTTGTCAGAAGTAAGTTGGCCGCAGTGTTATCACT
CATGGTTATGGCAGCACTGCATAATTCTCTTACTGTCATGCCATCCGTAAGATGCTTTTCTGTGACTGGT
GAGTACTCAACCAAGTCATTCTGAGAATAGTGTATGCGGCGACCGAGTTGCTCTTGCCCGGCGTCAATAC
GGGATAATACCGCGCCACATAGCAGAACTTTAAAAGTGCTCATCATTGGAAAACGTTCTTCGGGGCGAAA
ACTCTCAAGGATCTTACCGCTGTTGAGATCCAGTTCGATGTAACCCACTCGTGCACCCAACTGATCTTCA
GCATCTTTTACTTTCACCAGCGTTTCTGGGTGAGCAAAAACAGGAAGGCAAAATGCCGCAAAAAAGGGAA
TAAGGGCGACACGGAAATGTTGAATACTCATACTCTTCCTTTTTCAATATTATTGAAGCATTTATCAGGG
TTATTGTCTCATGAGCGGATACATATTTGAATGTATTTAGAAAAATAAACAAATAGGGGTTCCGCGCACA
TTTCCCCGAAAAGTGCCACCTGACGTCGACGGATCGGGAGATCTCCCGATCCCCTATGGTGCACTCTCAG
TACAATCTGCTCTGATGCCGCATAGTTAAGCCAGTATCTGCTCCCTGCTTGTGTGTTGGAGGTCGCTGAG
TAGTGCGCGAGCAAAATTTAAGCTACAACAAGGCAAGGCTTGACCGACAATTGCATGAAGAATCTGCTTA
GGGTTAGGCGTTTTGCGCTGCTTCGCGATGTACGGGCCAGATATACGCGTT
Features (pLannotate 1.2.2; 33 found; start..end, strand, type, name):
      1..380     +  enhancer       CMV enhancer: human cytomegalovirus immediate early enhancer
    381..580     +  promoter       CMV promoter: human cytomegalovirus (CMV) immediate early promoter
    598..778     +  LTR            5' LTR (truncated): truncated 5' long terminal repeat (LTR) from HIV-1
    825..950     +  misc_feature   HIV-1 Ψ: packaging signal of human immunodeficiency virus type 1
    934..1297    +  CDS            HIV-1 gag (fragment): gag protein from human immunodeficiency virus 1; gag
   1443..1676    +  misc_feature   RRE: The Rev response element (RRE) of HIV-1 allows for Rev-dependent mRNA export from the nucleus to the cytoplasm.
   2053..2153    +  CDS            Rev (fragment): human immunodeficiency virus 1 (HIV-1) Rev protein; rev; enhances nuclear export of unspliced and incompletely spliced viral mRNAs
   2203..2320    +  misc_feature   cPPT/CTS: central polypurine tract and central termination sequence of HIV-1
   2371..2611    +  promoter       U6 promoter: RNA polymerase III promoter for human U6 snRNA
   2641..2716    +  misc_RNA       gRNA scaffold: guide RNA scaffold for the Streptococcus pyogenes CRISPR/Cas9 system
   2734..2752    +  CDS            small t antigen (fragment): SV40 (simian virus 40) small t antigen
   2778..2989    +  promoter       EF-1α core promoter: core promoter for human elongation factor EF-1α
   3014..7117    +  CDS            Cas9: Cas9 (Csn1) endonuclease from the Streptococcus pyogenes Type II CRISPR/Cas system generates RNA-guided double strand breaks in DNA
   7255..7852    +  CDS            PuroR (fragment): puromycin N-acetyltransferase; pac from Streptomyces; confers resistance to puromycin
   7868..8456    +  misc_feature   WPRE: woodchuck hepatitis virus posttranscriptional regulatory element
   8507..8526    +  misc_feature   cPPT/CTS (fragment): central polypurine tract and central termination sequence of HIV-1
   8528..8761    +  LTR            3' LTR (ΔU3): self-inactivating 3' long terminal repeat (LTR) from HIV-1
   8793..9017    +  polyA_signal   bGH poly(A) signal: bovine growth hormone polyadenylation signal
   9021..9042    +  promoter       SV40 promoter (fragment): SV40 enhancer and early promoter
   9063..9491    +  rep_origin     f1 ori (sequence partly withheld): f1 bacteriophage origin of replication; arrow indicates direction of (+) strand synthesis
   9505..9834    +  promoter       SV40 promoter: SV40 enhancer and early promoter
   9882..9929    +  promoter       EM7 promoter: synthetic bacterial promoter&nbsp
   9948..10322   +  CDS            BleoR: antibiotic-binding protein; Sh ble from Streptoalloteichus hindustanus; confers resistance to bleomycin, phleomycin, and Zeocin™
  10332..10457   +  CDS            ble (fragment): BLE_KLEPN - Experimental evidence at protein level: Swiss-Prot protein existence level 1. Binding protein with a strong affinity to the bleomycin family of antibiotics. Binds to CL990; an antimitotic-antibiotic compound. From Klebsiella pneumoniae.
  10452..10573   +  polyA_signal   SV40 poly(A) signal: SV40 polyadenylation signal
  10644..10666   -  protein_bind   lac operator (fragment): The lac repressor binds to the lac operator to inhibit transcription in E. coli. This inhibition can be relieved by adding lactose or isopropyl-β-D-thiogalactopyranoside (IPTG). lac repressor encoded by lacI
  10670..10700   -  promoter       lac promoter: promoter for the E. coli lac operon
  10715..10736   -  protein_bind   CAP binding site: CAP binding activates transcription in the presence of cAMP. E. coli catabolite activator protein
  10749..10841   -  CDS            lacI (fragment): lac repressor; lacI; The lac repressor binds to the lac operator to inhibit transcription in E. coli. This inhibition can be relieved by adding lactose or isopropyl-β-D-thiogalactopyranoside (IPTG).
  11024..11612   -  rep_origin     ori: high-copy-number ColE1/pMB1/pBR322/pUC origin of replication
  11783..12643   -  CDS            AmpR: β-lactamase; bla; confers resistance to ampicillin, carbenicillin, and related antibiotics
  12644..12748   -  promoter       AmpR promoter: bla
  12807..12859   -  misc_feature   bom (fragment): basis of mobility region from pBR322
