[The description below was written by a language model from this plasmid's Addgene catalogue record and pLannotate feature annotations shown in this document.]
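Description:
pLenti CRISPR V2 sgMTHFD1L_2 is an all-in-one lentiviral CRISPR plasmid of about 13 kb, built on the pLENTICRISPR V2 backbone. It delivers Streptococcus pyogenes Cas9 together with a single guide RNA directed against human MTHFD1L. In bacteria it is maintained through a high-copy ColE1/pUC-type origin and selected with ampicillin via β-lactamase. An f1 origin is also present. Outside the viral region, the backbone carries an SV40/EM7-driven bleomycin/Zeocin resistance cassette with an SV40 polyadenylation signal, along with lac promoter/operator remnants.

The transfer cassette has the layout of a self-inactivating HIV-1 vector. A CMV enhancer/promoter replaces the U3 region upstream of a truncated 5' LTR and drives genomic RNA production in packaging cells. It is followed by the Ψ packaging signal with a gag fragment, the Rev response element for Rev-dependent nuclear export, and the cPPT/CTS. The cassette ends in a ΔU3 3' LTR, with a bGH polyadenylation signal downstream.

Between these elements, a human U6 RNA polymerase III promoter transcribes the MTHFD1L-targeting spacer fused to the Cas9 guide RNA scaffold. An EF-1α core promoter drives the Cas9 coding sequence, followed by a puromycin N-acetyltransferase gene. No separate promoter is annotated for the puromycin gene, and the table does not annotate the linking sequence, which suggests co-expression from the same transcript. A WPRE enhances expression of this transcript.

After packaging and transduction, puromycin selects for mammalian cells carrying the integrated vector, in which Cas9 and the guide introduce double-strand breaks at MTHFD1L to disrupt the gene. The "_2" in the name suggests it is one of several guides against this target. The associated publication concerns serine catabolism and mitochondrial translation.
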