Addgene plasmid #106317: pLenti CRISPR V2 sgMTHFD1L_2
Purpose: Express Cas9 and sgRNA targeting MTHFD1L
Depositing lab: Richard Possemato. Depositing organization: NYU Grossman School of Medicine. Publication: Serine Catabolism by SHMT2 Is Required for Proper Mitochondrial Translation Initiation and Maintenance of Formylmethionyl-tRNAs. Minton DR, Nam M, McLaughlin DJ, Shin J, Bayraktar EC, Alvarez SW, Sviderskiy VO, Papagiannakopoulos T, Sabatini DM, Birsoy K, Possemato R. Mol Cell. 2018 Feb 15;69(4):610-621.e5. doi: 10.1016/j.molcel.2018.01.024. PubMed 29452640.
Backbone
  Vector backbone: pLENTICRISPR V2
  Backbone size w/o insert (bp): 13000
  Vector type: Mammalian Expression, Lentiviral, CRISPR
  Selectable markers: Puromycin
Growth in bacteria
  Bacterial resistance: Ampicillin, 100 μg/mL
  Growth temperature: 37°C
  Growth strain: NEB Stable
  Copy number: High Copy
Gene/Insert
  Gene/Insert name: sgRNA targeting MTHFD1L
  gRNA/shRNA sequence: GGGAGGGCCTGCTTGGACAG
  Species: H. sapiens (human)
Terms and licenses: Academic/Nonprofit Terms; Industry Terms: Not Available to Industry
How to cite: pLenti CRISPR V2 sgMTHFD1L_2 was a gift from Richard Possemato (Addgene plasmid # 106317 ; http://n2t.net/addgene:106317 ; RRID:Addgene_106317)
